>Addgene plasmid #44183 | pCambia1300-PacI | depositor full sequence | sequence record 59814 | pCambia1300-PacI sequence 8654 bps
TGCCTAATGAGTGAGCTAACTCACATTAATTGCGTTGCGCTCACTGCCCGCTTTCCAGTCGGGAAACCTG
TCGTGCCAGCTGCATTAATGAATCGGCCAACGCGCGGGGAGAGGCGGTTTGCGTATTGGCTAGAGCAGCT
TGCCAACATGGTGGAGCACGACACTCTCGTCTACTCCAAGAATATCAAAGATACAGTCTCAGAAGACCAA
AGGGCTATTGAGACTTTTCAACAAAGGGTAATGTCGGGAAACCTCCTCGGATTCCATTGCCCAGCTATCT
GTCACTTCATCAAAAGGACAGTAGAAAGGGAAGGTGGCACCTACAAATGCCATCATTGCGATAAAGGAAA
GGCTATCGTTCAAGATGCCTCTGCCGACAGTGGTCCCAAAGATGGACCCCCACCCACGAGGAGCATCGTG
GAAAAAGAAGACGTTCCAACCACGTCTTCAAAGCAAGTGGATTGATGTGAACATGGTGGAGCACGACACT
CTCGTCTACTCCAAGAATATCAAAGATACAGTCTCAGAGGACCAAAGGGCTATTGAGACTTTTCAACAAA
GGGTAATGTCGGGAAACCTCCTCGGATTCCATTGCCCAGCTATCTGTCACTTCATCAAAAGGACAGTAGA
AAGGGAAGGTGGCACCTACAAATGCCATCATTGCGATAAAGGAAAGGCTATCGTTCAAGATGCCTCTGCC
GACAGTGGTCCCAAAGATGGACCCCCACCCACGAGGAGCATCGTGGAAAAAGAAGACGTTCCAACCACGT
CTTCAAAGCAAGTGGATTGATGTGATATCTCCACTGACGTAAGGGATGACGCACAATCCCACTATCCTTC
GCAAGACCCTTCCTCTATATAAGGAAGTTCATTTCATTTGGAGAGGACACGCTGAAATCACCAGTCTCTC
TCTACAAATCTATCTCTCTCGAGCTTTCGCAGATCCGGGGGGCAATGAGATATGAAAAAGCCTGAACTCA
CCGCGACGTCTGTCGAGAAGTTTCTGATCGAAAAGTTCGACAGCGTCTCCGACCTGATGCAGCTCTCGGA
GGGCGAAGAATCTCGTGCTTTCAGCTTCGATGTAGGAGGGCGTGGATATGTCCTGCGGGTAAATAGCTGC
GCCGATGGTTTCTACAAAGATCGTTATGTTTATCGGCACTTTGCATCGGCCGCGCTCCCGATTCCGGAAG
TGCTTGACATTGGGGAGTTTAGCGAGAGCCTGACCTATTGCATCTCCCGCCGTGCACAGGGTGTCACGTT
GCAAGACCTGCCTGAAACCGAACTGCCCGCTGTTCTACAACCGGTCGCGGAGGCCATGGATGCAATCGCT
GCGGCCGATCTTAGCCAGACGAGCGGGTTCGGCCCATTCGGACCGCAAGGAATCGGTCAATACACTACAT
GGCGTGATTTCATATGCGCGATTGCTGATCCCCATGTGTATCACTGGCAAACTGTGATGGACGACACCGT
CAGTGCGTCCGTCGCGCAGGCTCTCGATGAGCTGATGCTTTGGGCCGAGGACTGCCCCGAAGTCCGGCAC
CTCGTGCACGCGGATTTCGGCTCCAACAATGTCCTGACGGACAATGGCCGCATAACAGCGGTCATTGACT
GGAGCGAGGCGATGTTCGGGGATTCCCAATACGAGGTCGCCAACATCTTCTTCTGGAGGCCGTGGTTGGC
TTGTATGGAGCAGCAGACGCGCTACTTCGAGCGGAGGCATCCGGAGCTTGCAGGATCGCCACGACTCCGG
GCGTATATGCTCCGCATTGGTCTTGACCAACTCTATCAGAGCTTGGTTGACGGCAATTTCGATGATGCAG
CTTGGGCGCAGGGTCGATGCGACGCAATCGTCCGATCCGGAGCCGGGACTGTCGGGCGTACACAAATCGC
CCGCAGAAGCGCGGCCGTCTGGACCGATGGCTGTGTAGAAGTACTCGCCGATAGTGGAAACCGACGCCCC
AGCACTCGTCCGAGGGCAAAGAAATAGAGTAGATGCCGACCGGATCTGTCGATCGACAAGCTCGAGTTTC
TCCATAATAATGTGTGAGTAGTTCCCAGATAAGGGAATTAGGGTTCCTATAGGGTTTCGCTCATGTGTTG
AGCATATAAGAAACCCTTAGTATGTATTTGTATTTGTAAAATACTTCTATCAATAAAATTTCTAATTCCT
AAAACCAAAATCCAGTACTAAAATCCAGATCCCCCGAATTAATTCGGCGTTAATTCAGTACATTAAAAAC
GTCCGCAATGTGTTATTAAGTTGTCTAAGCGTCAATTTGTTTACACCACAATATATCCTGCCACCAGCCA
GCCAACAGCTCCCCGACCGGCAGCTCGGCACAAAATCACCACTCGATACAGGCAGCCCATCAGTCCGGGA
CGGCGTCAGCGGGAGAGCCGTTGTAAGGCGGCAGACTTTGCTCATGTTACCGATGCTATTCGGAAGAACG
GCAACTAAGCTGCCGGGTTTGAAACACGGATGATCTCGCGGAGGGTAGCATGTTGATTGTAACGATGACA
GAGCGTTGCTGCCTGTGATCACCGCGGTTTCAAAATCGGCTCCGTCGATACTATGTTATACGCCAACTTT
GAAAACAACTTTGAAAAAGCTGTTTTCTGGTATTTAAGGTTTTAGAATGCAAGGAACAGTGAATTGGAGT
TCGTCTTGTTATAATTAGCTTCTTGGGGTATCTTTAAATACTGTAGAAAAGAGGAAGGAAATAATAAATG
GCTAAAATGAGAATATCACCGGAATTGAAAAAACTGATCGAAAAATACCGCTGCGTAAAAGATACGGAAG
GAATGTCTCCTGCTAAGGTATATAAACTAGTGGGAGAAAATGAAAACCTATATTTAAAAATGACGGACAG
CCGGTATAAAGGGACCACCTATGATGTGGAACGGGAAAAGGACATGATGCTATGGCTGGAAGGAAAGCTG
CCTGTTCCAAAGGTCCTGCACTTTGAACGGCATGATGGCTGGAGCAATCTGCTCATGAGTGAGGCCGATG
GCGTCCTTTGCTCGGAAGAGTATGAAGATGAACAAAGCCCTGAAAAGATTATCGAGCTGTATGCGGAGTG
CATCAGGCTCTTTCACTCCATCGACATATCGGATTGTCCCTATACGAATAGCTTAGACAGCCGCTTAGCC
GAATTGGATTACTTACTGAATAACGATCTGGCCGATGTGGATTGCGAAAACTGGGAAGAAGACACTCCAT
TTAAAGATCCGCGCGAGCTGTATGATTTTTTAAAGACGGAAAAGCCCGAAGAGGAACTTGTCTTTTCCCA
CGGCGACCTGGGAGACAGCAACATCTTTGTGAAAGATGGCAAAGTAAGTGGCTTTATTGATCTTGGGAGA
AGCGGCAGGGCGGACAAGTGGTATGACATTGCCTTCTGCGTCCGGTCGATCAGGGAGGATATCGGGGAAG
AACAGTATGTCGAGCTATTTTTTGACTTACTGGGGATCAAGCCTGATTGGGAGAAAATAAAATATTATAT
TTTACTGGATGAATTGTTTTAGTACCTAGAATGCATGACCAAAATCCCTTAACGTGAGTTTTCGTTCCAC
TGAGCGTCAGACCCCGTAGAAAAGATCAAAGGATCTTCTTGAGATCCTTTTTTTCTGCGCGTAATCTGCT
GCTTGCAAACAAAAAAACCACCGCTACCAGCGGTGGTTTGTTTGCCGGATCAAGAGCTACCAACTCTTTT
TCCGAAGGTAACTGGCTTCAGCAGAGCGCAGATACCAAATACTGTCCTTCTAGTGTAGCCGTAGTTAGGC
CACCACTTCAAGAACTCTGTAGCACCGCCTACATACCTCGCTCTGCTAATCCTGTTACCAGTGGCTGCTG
CCAGTGGCGATAAGTCGTGTCTTACCGGGTTGGACTCAAGACGATAGTTACCGGATAAGGCGCAGCGGTC
GGGCTGAACGGGGGGTTCGTGCACACAGCCCAGCTTGGAGCGAACGACCTACACCGAACTGAGATACCTA
CAGCGTGAGCTATGAGAAAGCGCCACGCTTCCCGAAGGGAGAAAGGCGGACAGGTATCCGGTAAGCGGCA
GGGTCGGAACAGGAGAGCGCACGAGGGAGCTTCCAGGGGGAAACGCCTGGTATCTTTATAGTCCTGTCGG
GTTTCGCCACCTCTGACTTGAGCGTCGATTTTTGTGATGCTCGTCAGGGGGGCGGAGCCTATGGAAAAAC
GCCAGCAACGCGGCCTTTTTACGGTTCCTGGCCTTTTGCTGGCCTTTTGCTCACATGTTCTTTCCTGCGT
TATCCCCTGATTCTGTGGATAACCGTATTACCGCCTTTGAGTGAGCTGATACCGCTCGCCGCAGCCGAAC
GACCGAGCGCAGCGAGTCAGTGAGCGAGGAAGCGGAAGAGCGCCTGATGCGGTATTTTCTCCTTACGCAT
CTGTGCGGTATTTCACACCGCATATGGTGCACTCTCAGTACAATCTGCTCTGATGCCGCATAGTTAAGCC
AGTATACACTCCGCTATCGCTACGTGACTGGGTCATGGCTGCGCCCCGACACCCGCCAACACCCGCTGAC
GCGCCCTGACGGGCTTGTCTGCTCCCGGCATCCGCTTACAGACAAGCTGTGACCGTCTCCGGGAGCTGCA
TGTGTCAGAGGTTTTCACCGTCATCACCGAAACGCGCGAGGCAGGGTGCCTTGATGTGGGCGCCGGCGGT
CGAGTGGCGACGGCGCGGCTTGTCCGCGCCCTGGTAGATTGCCTGGCCGTAGGCCAGCCATTTTTGAGCG
GCCAGCGGCCGCGATAGGCCGACGCGAAGCGGCGGGGCGTAGGGAGCGCAGCGACCGAAGGGTAGGCGCT
TTTTGCAGCTCTTCGGCTGTGCGCTGGCCAGACAGTTATGCACAGGCCAGGCGGGTTTTAAGAGTTTTAA
TAAGTTTTAAAGAGTTTTAGGCGGAAAAATCGCCTTTTTTCTCTTTTATATCAGTCACTTACATGTGTGA
CCGGTTCCCAATGTACGGCTTTGGGTTCCCAATGTACGGGTTCCGGTTCCCAATGTACGGCTTTGGGTTC
CCAATGTACGTGCTATCCACAGGAAAGAGACCTTTTCGACCTTTTTCCCCTGCTAGGGCAATTTGCCCTA
GCATCTGCTCCGTACATTAGGAACCGGCGGATGCTTCGCCCTCGATCAGGTTGCGGTAGCGCATGACTAG
GATCGGGCCAGCCTGCCCCGCCTCCTCCTTCAAATCGTACTCCGGCAGGTCATTTGACCCGATCAGCTTG
CGCACGGTGAAACAGAACTTCTTGAACTCTCCGGCGCTGCCACTGCGTTCGTAGATCGTCTTGAACAACC
ATCTGGCTTCTGCCTTGCCTGCGGCGCGGCGTGCCAGGCGGTAGAGAAAACGGCCGATGCCGGGATCGAT
CAAAAAGTAATCGGGGTGAACCGTCAGCACGTCCGGGTTCTTGCCTTCTGTGATCTCGCGGTACATCCAA
TCAGCTAGCTCGATCTCGATGTACTCCGGCCGCCCGGTTTCGCTCTTTACGATCTTGTAGCGGCTAATCA
AGGCTTCACCCTCGGATACCGTCACCAGGCGGCCGTTCTTGGCCTTCTTCGTACGCTGCATGGCAACGTG
CGTGGTGTTTAACCGAATGCAGGTTTCTACCAGGTCGTCTTTCTGCTTTCCGCCATCGGCTCGCCGGCAG
AACTTGAGTACGTCCGCAACGTGTGGACGGAACACGCGGCCGGGCTTGTCTCCCTTCCCTTCCCGGTATC
GGTTCATGGATTCGGTTAGATGGGAAACCGCCATCAGTACCAGGTCGTAATCCCACACACTGGCCATGCC
GGCCGGCCCTGCGGAAACCTCTACGTGCCCGTCTGGAAGCTCGTAGCGGATCACCTCGCCAGCTCGTCGG
TCACGCTTCGACAGACGGAAAACGGCCACGTCCATGATGCTGCGACTATCGCGGGTGCCCACGTCATAGA
GCATCGGAACGAAAAAATCTGGTTGCTCGTCGCCCTTGGGCGGCTTCCTAATCGACGGCGCACCGGCTGC
CGGCGGTTGCCGGGATTCTTTGCGGATTCGATCAGCGGCCGCTTGCCACGATTCACCGGGGCGTGCTTCT
GCCTCGATGCGTTGCCGCTGGGCGGCCTGCGCGGCCTTCAACTTCTCCACCAGGTCATCACCCAGCGCCG
CGCCGATTTGTACCGGGCCGGATGGTTTGCGACCGTCACGCCGATTCCTCGGGCTTGGGGGTTCCAGTGC
CATTGCAGGGCCGGCAGACAACCCAGCCGCTTACGCCTGGCCAACCGCCCGTTCCTCCACACATGGGGCA
TTCCACGGCGTCGGTGCCTGGTTGTTCTTGATTTTCCATGCCGCCTCCTTTAGCCGCTAAAATTCATCTA
CTCATTTATTCATTTGCTCATTTACTCTGGTAGCTGCGCGATGTATTCAGATAGCAGCTCGGTAATGGTC
TTGCCTTGGCGTACCGCGTACATCTTCAGCTTGGTGTGATCCTCCGCCGGCAACTGAAAGTTGACCCGCT
TCATGGCTGGCGTGTCTGCCAGGCTGGCCAACGTTGCAGCCTTGCTGCTGCGTGCGCTCGGACGGCCGGC
ACTTAGCGTGTTTGTGCTTTTGCTCATTTTCTCTTTACCTCATTAACTCAAATGAGTTTTGATTTAATTT
CAGCGGCCAGCGCCTGGACCTCGCGGGCAGCGTCGCCCTCGGGTTCTGATTCAAGAACGGTTGTGCCGGC
GGCGGCAGTGCCTGGGTAGCTCACGCGCTGCGTGATACGGGACTCAAGAATGGGCAGCTCGTACCCGGCC
AGCGCCTCGGCAACCTCACCGCCGATGCGCGTGCCTTTGATCGCCCGCGACACGACAAAGGCCGCTTGTA
GCCTTCCATCCGTGACCTCAATGCGCTGCTTAACCAGCTCCACCAGGTCGGCGGTGGCCCATATGTCGTA
AGGGCTTGGCTGCACCGGAATCAGCACGAAGTCGGCTGCCTTGATCGCGGACACAGCCAAGTCCGCCGCC
TGGGGCGCTCCGTCGATCACTACGAAGTCGCGCCGGCCGATGGCCTTCACGTCGCGGTCAATCGTCGGGC
GGTCGATGCCGACAACGGTTAGCGGTTGATCTTCCCGCACGGCCGCCCAATCGCGGGCACTGCCCTGGGG
ATCGGAATCGACTAACAGAACATCGGCCCCGGCGAGTTGCAGGGCGCGGGCTAGATGGGTTGCGATGGTC
GTCTTGCCTGACCCGCCTTTCTGGTTAAGTACAGCGATAACCTTCATGCGTTCCCCTTGCGTATTTGTTT
ATTTACTCATCGCATCATATACGCAGCGACCGCATGACGCAAGCTGTTTTACTCAAATACACATCACCTT
TTTAGACGGCGGCGCTCGGTTTCTTCAGCGGCCAAGCTGGCCGGCCAGGCCGCCAGCTTGGCATCAGACA
AACCGGCCAGGATTTCATGCAGCCGCACGGTTGAGACGTGCGCGGGCGGCTCGAACACGTACCCGGCCGC
GATCATCTCCGCCTCGATCTCTTCGGTAATGAAAAACGGTTCGTCCTGGCCGTCCTGGTGCGGTTTCATG
CTTGTTCCTCTTGGCGTTCATTCTCGGCGGCCGCCAGGGCGTCGGCCTCGGTCAATGCGTCCTCACGGAA
GGCACCGCGCCGCCTGGCCTCGGTGGGCGTCACTTCCTCGCTGCGCTCAAGTGCGCGGTACAGGGTCGAG
CGATGCACGCCAAGCAGTGCAGCCGCCTCTTTCACGGTGCGGCCTTCCTGGTCGATCAGCTCGCGGGCGT
GCGCGATCTGTGCCGGGGTGAGGGTAGGGCGGGGGCCAAACTTCACGCCTCGGGCCTTGGCGGCCTCGCG
CCCGCTCCGGGTGCGGTCGATGATTAGGGAACGCTCGAACTCGGCAATGCCGGCGAACACGGTCAACACC
ATGCGGCCGGCCGGCGTGGTGGTGTCGGCCCACGGCTCTGCCAGGCTACGCAGGCCCGCGCCGGCCTCCT
GGATGCGCTCGGCAATGTCCAGTAGGTCGCGGGTGCTGCGGGCCAGGCGGTCTAGCCTGGTCACTGTCAC
AACGTCGCCAGGGCGTAGGTGGTCAAGCATCCTGGCCAGCTCCGGGCGGTCGCGCCTGGTGCCGGTGATC
TTCTCGGAAAACAGCTTGGTGCAGCCGGCCGCGTGCAGTTCGGCCCGTTGGTTGGTCAAGTCCTGGTCGT
CGGTGCTGACGCGGGCATAGCCCAGCAGGCCAGCGGCGGCGCTCTTGTTCATGGCGTAATGTCTCCGGTT
CTAGTCGCAAGTATTCTACTTTATGCGACTAAAACACGCGACAAGAAAACGCCAGGAAAAGGGCAGGGCG
GCAGCCTGTCGCGTAACTTAGGACTTGTGCGACATGTCGTTTTCAGAAGACGGCTGCACTGAACGTCAGA
AGCCGACTGCACTATAGCAGCGGAGGGGTTGGATCAAAGTACTTTGATCCCGAGGGGAACCCTGTGGTTG
GCATGCACATACAAATGGACGAACGGATAAACCTTTTCACGCCCTTTTAAATATCCGTTATTCTAATAAA
CGCTCTTTTCTCTTAGGTTTACCCGCCAATATATCCTGTCAAACACTGATAGTTTAAACTGAAGGCGGGA
AACGACAATCTGATCCAAGCTCAAGCTGCTCTAGCATTAATTAA
Features (pLannotate 1.2.2; 15 found; start..end, strand, type, name):
      7..28      -  protein_bind   CAP binding site: CAP binding activates transcription in the presence of cAMP. E. coli catabolite activator protein
     41..129     -  CDS            lacI (fragment): lac repressor; lacI; The lac repressor binds to the lac operator to inhibit transcription in E. coli. This inhibition can be relieved by adding lactose or isopropyl-β-D-thiogalactopyranoside (IPTG).
    219..895     +  promoter       CaMV 35S promoter (enhanced): cauliflower mosaic virus 35S promoter with a duplicated enhancer region
    962..1987    +  CDS            HygR: hygromycin B phosphotransferase confers resistance to hygromycin
   2027..2201    +  polyA_signal   CaMV poly(A) signal: cauliflower mosaic virus polyadenylation signal
   2279..2303    -  misc_feature   LB T-DNA repeat: left border repeat from nopaline C58 T-DNA
   2728..3519    +  CDS            aphA: KKA3_ENTFL - Experimental evidence at protein level: Swiss-Prot protein existence level 1. Resistance to kanamycin and structurally-related aminoglycosides, including amikacin. From Enterococcus faecalis (Streptococcus faecalis).
   3609..4197    +  rep_origin     ori: high-copy-number ColE1/pMB1/pBR322/pUC origin of replication
   4383..4523    -  misc_feature   bom: basis of mobility region from pBR322
   4625..4664    -  CDS            rop (fragment): Rop protein, which maintains plasmids at low copy number; rop
   4867..5061    -  rep_origin     pVS1 oriV: origin of replication for the Pseudomonas plasmid pVS1 (Heeb et al., 2000)
   5127..6195    -  CDS            pVS1 RepA (fragment): replication protein from the Pseudomonas plasmid pVS1 (Heeb et al., 2000)
   6628..7257    -  CDS            pVS1 StaA: stability protein from the Pseudomonas plasmid pVS1 (Heeb et al., 2000)
   7817..8218    -  CDS            Y4CG_SINFN (fragment): Protein inferred from homology: Swiss-Prot protein existence level 3. From Sinorhizobium fredii (strain NBRC 101917 / NGR234).
   8557..8581    -  misc_feature   RB T-DNA repeat: right border repeat from nopaline C58 T-DNA
