[The description below was written by a language model from this plasmid's Addgene catalogue record and pLannotate feature annotations shown in this document.]
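Description:
pCambia1300-PacI is an empty binary T-DNA backbone derived from pCambia1300, modified so that it carries only a single PacI restriction site that can serve as a unique cloning position. The catalogue lists it as a bacterial expression vector, but its annotated features are those of an Agrobacterium-mediated plant transformation vector. It replicates in E. coli from a high-copy ColE1/pMB1-type origin (with the pBR322 bom mobilisation region and a remnant of rop). The pVS1 oriV, RepA replication protein and StaA stability protein support stable maintenance in Agrobacterium. Bacterial selection is by kanamycin, conferred by an aphA-type aminoglycoside phosphotransferase gene. The depositor notes that a SpeI site within this resistance cassette was destroyed without impairing kanamycin resistance.

The transferable region is delimited by nopaline-type left and right border T-DNA repeats. Next to the left border lies the plant selection cassette, in which an enhanced CaMV 35S promoter with a duplicated enhancer drives hygromycin B phosphotransferase and is followed by the CaMV polyadenylation signal, so transformed plant cells can be selected on hygromycin. Fragments of lacI and a CAP binding site remain from the lac-based cloning region of the parent vector. No promoter or terminator for a gene of interest is annotated, so any insert must bring its own regulatory elements.

The associated publication concerns short tandem target mimic (STTM) constructs for blocking microRNA function, which suggests the vector is meant to receive complete STTM expression cassettes at the PacI site for plant transformation. The record itself does not spell this out. The deposited sequence is 8,654 nt, somewhat shorter than the 8,958 bp listed for the parental backbone.
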