Addgene plasmid #44183: pCambia1300-PacI
Purpose: (Empty Backbone)
Depositing lab: Guiliang Tang. Depositing organization: Michigan Technological University. Publication: Construction of short tandem target mimic (STTM) to block the functions of plant and animal microRNAs. Tang G, Yan J, Gu Y, Qiao M, Fan R, Mao Y, Tang X. Methods. 2012 Oct;58(2):118-25. doi: 10.1016/j.ymeth.2012.10.006. Epub 2012 Oct 23. PubMed 23098881.
Backbone
  Vector backbone: pCambia1300
  Backbone manufacturer: http://www.cambia.org/daisy/cambia/2045/version/1/part/4/data/pCAMBIA1300.pdf?branch=main&language=default
  Backbone size (bp): 8958
  Modifications to backbone: modified it to contain only one PacI site
  Vector type: Bacterial Expression
Growth in bacteria
  Bacterial resistance: Kanamycin, 50 μg/mL
  Growth temperature: 37°C
  Growth strain: DH5alpha
  Copy number: High Copy
Terms and licenses: Academic/Nonprofit Terms; Industry Terms: Not Available to Industry
Depositor comments: Note- the SpeI site located within the Kanamycin resistance cassette was destroyed (tested by digest). The fact that the plasmid is growing on Kanamycin indicates that the loss of the SpeI site does not affect the plasmid's function.
How to cite: pCambia1300-PacI was a gift from Guiliang Tang (Addgene plasmid # 44183 ; http://n2t.net/addgene:44183 ; RRID:Addgene_44183)
