>Addgene plasmid #44183 | pCambia1300-PacI | addgene partial sequence | sequence record 63538 | pGEX3
CGAAACGCGCGAGGCAGGGTGCCTTGATGTGGGCGCCGGCGGTCGAGTGGCGACGGCGCGGCTTGTCCGC
GCCCTGGTAGATTGCCTGGCCGTAGGCCAGCCATTTTTGAGCGGCCAGCGGCCGCGATAGGCCGACGCGA
AGCGGCGGGGCGTAGGGAGCGCAGCGACCGAAGGGTAGGCGCTTTTTGCAGCTCTTCGGCTGTGCGCTGG
CCAGACAGTTATGCACAGGCCAGGCGGGTTTTAAGAGTTTTAATAAGTTTTAAAGAGTTTTAGGCGGAAA
AATCGCCTTTTTTCTCTTTTATATCAGTCACTTACATGTGTGACCGGTTCCCAATGTACGGCTTTGGGTT
CCCAATGTACGGGTTCCGGTTCCCAATGTACGGCTTTGGGTTCCCAATGTACGTGCTATCCACAGGAAAG
AGACCTTTTCGACCTTTTTCCCCTGCTAGGGCAATTTGCCCTAGCATCTGCTCCGTACATTAGGAACCGG
CGGATGCTTCGCCCTCGATCAGGTTGCGGTAGCGCATGACTAGGATCGGGCCAGCCTGCCCCGCCTCCTC
CTTCAAATCGTACTCCGGCAGGTCATTTGACCCGATCAGCTTGCGCACGGTGAAACAGAACTTCTTGAAC
TCTCCGGCGCTGCCACTGCGTTCGTAGATCGTCTTGAACAACCATCTGGCTTCTGCCTTGCCTGCGGCGC
GGCGTGCCAGGCGGTAGAGAAAACGGCCGATGCCGGGATCGATCAAAAAGTAATCGGGGTGAACCGTCAG
CACGTCCGGGTTCTTGCCTTCTGTGATCTCGCGGTACATCCAATCAGCTAGCTCGATCTCGATGTACTCC
GGCCGCCCGGTTTCGCTCTT
