>Addgene plasmid #44183 | pCambia1300-PacI | addgene partial sequence | sequence record 63539 | Hygro-R 5'-tatccacgccctcctacatc-3'
TCTTCGCCCTCCGAGAGCTGCATCAGGTCGGAGACGCTGTCGAACTTTTCGATCAGAAACTTCTCGACAG
ACGTCGCGGTGAGTTCAGGCTTTTTCATATCTCATTGCCCCCCGGATCTGCGAAAGCTCGAGAGAGATAG
ATTTGTAGAGAGAGACTGGTGATTTCAGCGTGTCCTCTCCAAATGAAATGAACTTCCTTATATAGAGGAA
GGGTCTTGCGAAGGATAGTGGGATTGTGCGTCATCCCTTACGTCAGTGGAGATATCACATCAATCCACTT
GCTTTGAAGACGTGGTTGGAACGTCTTCTTTTTCCACGATGCTCCTCGTGGGTGGGGGTCCATCTTTGGG
ACCACTGTCGGCAGAGGCATCTTGAACGATAGCCTTTCCTTTATCGCAATGATGGCATTTGTAGGTGCCA
CCTTCCTTTTCTACTGTCCTTTTGATGAAGTGACAGATAGCTGGGCAATGGAATCCGAGGAGGTTTCCCG
ATATTACCCTTTGTTGAAAAGTCTCAATAGCCCTTTGGTCCTCTGAGACTGTATCTTTGATATTCTTGGA
GTAGACGAGAGTGTCGTGCTCCACCATGTTCACATCAATCCACTTGCTTTGAAGACGTGGTTGGAACGTC
TTCTTTTTCCACGATGCTCCTCGTGGGTGGGGGTCCATCTTTGGGACCACTGTCGGCAGAGGCATCTTGA
ACGATAGCCTTTCCTTTATCGCAATGATGGCATTTGTAGGTGCCACCTTCCCTTTCTACTGTCCTTTTGA
TGAAGTGACAGATAGCTGGGCAATGGAATCCGAGGAGGTTTCCCGACATTACCCTTTGTTGAAAAGTCTC
AATAGCCCTTTGGTCTTCTGAGACTGTATCTTTGATATTCTTGGAGTAGACGAGAGTGTCGTGCTCCACC
ATGTTGGCAAGCTGCTCTAGCCAATACGCAAACCGCCTCTCCCCGCGCGTTGGCCGATTCATTAATG
